Addgene plasmid #62546: pMF230
Purpose: Broad host range plasmid for constitutive expression of the eGFP. Developed for imaging Pseudomonas aeruginosa in biofilms.
Depositing lab: Michael Franklin. Depositing organization: Montana State University. Publication: Role of alginate and its O acetylation in formation of Pseudomonas aeruginosa microcolonies and biofilms. Nivens DE, Ohman DE, Williams J, Franklin MJ. J Bacteriol. 2001 Feb;183(3):1047-57. 10.1128/JB.183.3.1047-1057.2001 PubMed 11208804.
Backbone
  Vector backbone: pMF36
  Backbone manufacturer: PMID 8394313
  Modifications to backbone: pKK233-2 with ori-T and stabilization fragment.
  Vector type: Broad host range plasmid
Growth in bacteria
  Bacterial resistance: Ampicillin, 100 μg/mL
  Growth temperature: 37°C
  Growth strain: DH5alpha
  Copy number: Low Copy
Gene/Insert
  Gene/Insert name: GFP mut2
  Species: Synthetic
  Promoter: trc
  Cloning method: Restriction Enzyme; 5′ cloning site XbaI (not destroyed); 3′ cloning site HindIII (not destroyed)
  Sequencing primers: 5′ M13pUC-Rev
Terms and licenses: Academic/Nonprofit Terms; Industry Terms: Not Available to Industry
How to cite: pMF230 was a gift from Michael Franklin (Addgene plasmid # 62546 ; http://n2t.net/addgene:62546 ; RRID:Addgene_62546)
