[The description below was written by a language model from this plasmid's Addgene catalogue record and pLannotate feature annotations shown in this document.]
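Description:
pMF230 is a broad-host-range bacterial expression plasmid of about 8.4 kb, built to label Pseudomonas aeruginosa with green fluorescence for biofilm imaging. Its backbone, pMF36, is described as pKK233-2 modified with an origin of transfer and a stabilization fragment. The feature table fits this description. For propagation in E. coli it shows a ColE1/pMB1-type origin with the pBR322 bom site and the rop gene, which holds copy number down and agrees with the low-copy listing. A pRO1600 oriV with its cognate Rep protein allows replication in Pseudomonas and presumably corresponds to the stabilization fragment. An IncP oriT, flanked by a partial traJ and by traK, lets the plasmid be mobilized by conjugation from a donor that supplies the transfer functions in trans. Selection is by ampicillin through an intact β-lactamase gene with its own promoter. The truncated tetracycline-resistance gene, the tet promoter fragment and several short bla fragments appear to be non-functional remnants of the plasmid's construction.

The payload is GFPmut2, a rapidly maturing, bright Aequorea victoria GFP variant; the record's purpose line calls it eGFP. It was cloned between XbaI and HindIII sites downstream of the trc promoter, a strong trp/lac hybrid, and is followed by the rrnB 5S region and the T1 and T2 terminators carried over from pKK233-2. A lac operator sits just after the promoter, but no lacI gene is annotated on the plasmid. Expression is therefore effectively constitutive in hosts that lack lac repressor, such as P. aeruginosa, as the record states. Cells stay fluorescent without an inducer, which suits fluorescence and confocal microscopy of microcolony and biofilm architecture.
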