Features (pLannotate 1.2.2; 22 found; start..end, strand, type, name):
      1..30      +  promoter       trc promoter: strong E. coli promoter; hybrid between the trp and lac UV5 promoters
     38..54      +  protein_bind   lac operator: The lac repressor binds to the lac operator to inhibit transcription in E. coli. This inhibition can be relieved by adding lactose or isopropyl-β-D-thiogalactopyranoside (IPTG). lac repressor encoded by lacI
    110..823     +  CDS            GFPmut2: GFPmut2 is a basic (constitutively fluorescent) green fluorescent protein published in 1996, derived from Aequorea victoria. It is reported to be a very rapidly-maturing weak dimer.
    914..1029    +  ncRNA          5S rRNA: Accession: RF00001 - 5S ribosomal RNA
   1033..1119    +  terminator     rrnB T1 terminator: Escherichia coli rrnB; transcription terminator T1 from the E. coli rrnB gene
   1211..1238    +  terminator     rrnB T2 terminator: transcription terminator T2 from the E. coli rrnB gene
   1257..1348    +  promoter       AmpR promoter: bla
   1349..2209    +  CDS            AmpR: β-lactamase; bla; confers resistance to ampicillin, carbenicillin, and related antibiotics
   2380..2968    +  rep_origin     ori: high-copy-number ColE1/pMB1/pBR322/pUC origin of replication
   3154..3294    -  misc_feature   bom: basis of mobility region from pBR322
   3396..3587    -  CDS            rop: Rop protein, which maintains plasmids at low copy number; rop
   3604..3984    +  CDS            YPB1_ECOLX: Protein predicted: Swiss-Prot protein existence level 4. From Escherichia coli.
   4226..5126    -  CDS            TcR (fragment): tetracycline efflux protein; tet; confers resistance to tetracycline
   5148..5173    +  CDS            bla(M) (fragment): β-lactamase lacking the signal sequence; bla(M); allows cytosolic expression of β-lactamase
   5176..5461    -  CDS            traJ (fragment): oriT-recognizing protein; traJ
   5494..5603    -  oriT           oriT: incP origin of transfer
   5829..6224    +  CDS            traK: TRAK4_ECOLX - Experimental evidence at protein level: Swiss-Prot protein existence level 1. From Escherichia coli.
   6220..6318    -  CDS            bla (fragment): BLO2_SALTM - Also known as oxa2. Experimental evidence at protein level: Swiss-Prot protein existence level 1. This is an oxacillin-hydrolyzing beta-lactamase. From Salmonella typhimurium.
   6373..7206    -  CDS            pRO1600 Rep: replication protein for the broad-host-range plasmid pRO1600 from Pseudomonas aeruginosa&nbsp
   7220..7571    +  rep_origin     pRO1600 oriV: broad-host-range origin of replication from Pseudomonas aeruginosa plasmid pRO1600; requires the pRO1600 Rep protein for replication (West et al., 1994)
   7910..8229    -  CDS            bla(M) (fragment): β-lactamase lacking the signal sequence; bla(M); allows cytosolic expression of β-lactamase
   8256..8273    +  promoter       tet promoter (fragment): E. coli promoter for tetracycline efflux protein gene
>Addgene plasmid #62546 | pMF230 | addgene full sequence | sequence record 207090 | Addgene NGS Result
TTGACAATTAATCATCCGGCTCGTATAATGTGTGGAATTGTGAGCGGATAACAATTTCACACAGGAAACA
GACCATGGCTGCAGTCTAGAGTCGACAGGAGAAGAAAAAATGAGTAAAGGAGAAGAACTTTTCACTGGAG
TTGTCCCAATTCTTGTTGAATTAGATGGTGATGTTAATGGGCACAAATTTTCTGTCAGTGGAGAGGGTGA
AGGTGATGCAACATACGGAAAACTTACCCTTAAATTTATTTGCACTACTGGAAAACTACCTGTTCCATGG
CCAACACTTGTCACTACTTTCGCGTATGGTCTTCAATGCTTTGCGAGATACCCAGATCATATGAAACAGC
ATGACTTTTTCAAGAGTGCCATGCCCGAAGGTTATGTACAGGAAAGAACTATATTTTTCAAAGATGACGG
GAACTACAAGACACGTGCTGAAGTCAAGTTTGAAGGTGATACCCTTGTTAATAGAATCGAGTTAAAAGGT
ATTGATTTTAAAGAAGATGGAAACATTCTTGGACACAAATTGGAATACAACTATAACTCACACAATGTAT
ACATCATGGCAGACAAACAAAAGAATGGAATCAAAGTTAACTTCAAAATTAGACACAACATTGAAGATGG
AAGCGTTCAACTAGCAGACCATTATCAACAAAATACTCCAATTGGCGATGGCCCTGTCCTTTTACCAGAC
AACCATTACCTGTCCACACAATCTGCCCTTTCGAAAGATCCCAACGAAAAGAGAGACCACATGGTCCTTC
TTGAGTTTGTAACAGCTGCTGGGATTACACATGGCATGGATGAACTATACAAATAAGCTTGGCTGTTTTG
GCGGATGAGAGAAGATTTTCAGCCTGATACAGATTAAATCAGAACGCAGAAGCGGTCTGATAAAACAGAA
TTTGCCTGGCGGCAGTAGCGCGGTGGTCCCACCTGACCCCATGCCGAACTCAGAAGTGAAACGCCGTAGC
GCCGATGGTAGTGTGGGGTCTCCCCATGCGAGAGTAGGGAACTGCCAGGCATCAAATAAAACGAAAGGCT
CAGTCGAAAGACTGGGCCTTTCGTTTTATCTGTTGTTTGTCGGTGAACGCTCTCCTGAGTAGGACAAATC
CGCCGGGAGCGGATTTGAACGTTGCGAAGCAACGGCCCGGAGGGTGGCGGGCAGGACGCCCGCCATAAAC
TGCCAGGCATCAAATTAAGCAGAAGGCCATCCTGACGGATGGCCTTTTTGCGTTTCTACAAACTCTTTTG
TTTATTTTTCTAAATACATTCAAATATGTATCCGCTCATGAGACAATAACCCTGATAAATGCTTCAATAA
TATTGAAAAAGGAAGAGTATGAGTATTCAACATTTCCGTGTCGCCCTTATTCCCTTTTTTGCGGCATTTT
GCCTTCCTGTTTTTGCTCACCCAGAAACGCTGGTGAAAGTAAAAGATGCTGAAGATCAGTTGGGTGCACG
AGTGGGTTACATCGAACTGGATCTCAACAGCGGTAAGATCCTTGAGAGTTTTCGCCCCGAAGAACGTTTT
CCAATGATGAGCACTTTTAAAGTTCTGCTATGTGGCGCGGTATTATCCCGTGTTGACGCCGGGCAAGAGC
AACTCGGTCGCCGCATACACTATTCTCAGAATGACTTGGTTGAGTACTCACCAGTCACAGAAAAGCATCT
TACGGATGGCATGACAGTAAGAGAATTATGCAGTGCTGCCATAACCATGAGTGATAACACTGCGGCCAAC
TTACTTCTGACAACGATCGGAGGACCGAAGGAGCTAACCGCTTTTTTGCACAACATGGGGGATCATGTAA
CTCGCCTTGATCGTTGGGAACCGGAGCTGAATGAAGCCATACCAAACGACGAGCGTGACACCACGATGCC
TGTAGCAATGGCAACAACGTTGCGCAAACTATTAACTGGCGAACTACTTACTCTAGCTTCCCGGCAACAA
TTAATAGACTGGATGGAGGCGGATAAAGTTGCAGGACCACTTCTGCGCTCGGCCCTTCCGGCTGGCTGGT
TTATTGCTGATAAATCTGGAGCCGGTGAGCGTGGGTCTCGCGGTATCATTGCAGCACTGGGGCCAGATGG
TAAGCCCTCCCGTATCGTAGTTATCTACACGACGGGGAGTCAGGCAACTATGGATGAACGAAATAGACAG
ATCGCTGAGATAGGTGCCTCACTGATTAAGCATTGGTAACTGTCAGACCAAGTTTACTCATATATACTTT
AGATTGATTTAAAACTTCATTTTTAATTTAAAAGGATCTAGGTGAAGATCCTTTTTGATAATCTCATGAC
CAAAATCCCTTAACGTGAGTTTTCGTTCCACTGAGCGTCAGACCCCGTAGAAAAGATCAAAGGATCTTCT
TGAGATCCTTTTTTTCTGCGCGTAATCTGCTGCTTGCAAACAAAAAAACCACCGCTACCAGCGGTGGTTT
GTTTGCCGGATCAAGAGCTACCAACTCTTTTTCCGAAGGTAACTGGCTTCAGCAGAGCGCAGATACCAAA
TACTGTCCTTCTAGTGTAGCCGTAGTTAGGCCACCACTTCAAGAACTCTGTAGCACCGCCTACATACCTC
GCTCTGCTAATCCTGTTACCAGTGGCTGCTGCCAGTGGCGATAAGTCGTGTCTTACCGGGTTGGACTCAA
GACGATAGTTACCGGATAAGGCGCAGCGGTCGGGCTGAACGGGGGGTTCGTGCACACAGCCCAGCTTGGA
GCGAACGACCTACACCGAACTGAGATACCTACAGCGTGAGCTATGAGAAAGCGCCACGCTTCCCGAAGGG
AGAAAGGCGGACAGGTATCCGGTAAGCGGCAGGGTCGGAACAGGAGAGCGCACGAGGGAGCTTCCAGGGG
GAAACGCCTGGTATCTTTATAGTCCTGTCGGGTTTCGCCACCTCTGACTTGAGCGTCGATTTTTGTGATG
CTCGTCAGGGGGGCGGAGCCTATGGAAAAACGCCAGCAACGCGGCCTTTTTACGGTTCCTGGCCTTTTGC
TGGCCTTTTGCTCACATGTTCTTTCCTGCGTTATCCCCTGATTCTGTGGATAACCGTATTACCGCCTTTG
AGTGAGCTGATACCGCTCGCCGCAGCCGAACGACCGAGCGCAGCGAGTCAGTGAGCGAGGAAGCGGAAGA
GCGCCTGATGCGGTATTTTCTCCTTACGCATCTGTGCGGTATTTCACACCGCATATGGTGCACTCTCAGT
ACAATCTGCTCTGATGCCGCATAGTTAAGCCAGTATACACTCCGCTATCGCTACGTGACTGGGTCATGGC
TGCGCCCCGACACCCGCCAACACCCGCTGACGCGCCCTGACGGGCTTGTCTGCTCCCGGCATCCGCTTAC
AGACAAGCTGTGACCGTCTCCGGGAGCTGCATGTGTCAGAGGTTTTCACCGTCATCACCGAAACGCGCGA
GGCAGCTGCGGTAAAGCTCATCAGCGTGGTCGTGAAGCGATTCACAGATGTCTGCCTGTTCATCCGCGTC
CAGCTCGTTGAGTTTCTCCAGAAGCGTTAATGTCTGGCTTCTGATAAAGCGGGCCATGTTAAGGGCGGTT
TTTTCCTGTTTGGTCACTGATGCCTCCGTGTAAGGGGGATTTCTGTTCATGGGGGTAATGATACCGATGA
AACGAGAGAGGATGCTCACGATACGGGTTACTGATGATGAACATGCCCGGTTACTGGAACGTTGTGAGGG
TAAACAACTGGCGGTATGGATGCGGCGGGACCAGAGAAAAATCACTCAGGGTCAATGCCAGCGCTTCGTT
AATACAGATGTAGGTGTTCCACAGGGTAGCCAGCAGCATCCTGCGATGCAGATCCGGAACATAATGGTGC
AGGGCGCTGACTTCCGCGTTTCCAGACTTTACGAAACACGGAAACCGAAGACCATTCATGTTGTTGCTCA
GGTCGCAGACGTTTTGCAGCAGCAGTCGCTTCACGTTCGCTCGCGTATCGGTGATTCATTCTGCTAACCA
GTAAGGCAACCCCGCCAGCCTAGCCGGGTCCTCAACGACAGGAGCACGATCATGCGCACCCGTGGCCAGG
ACCCAACGCTGCCCGAGATGCGCCGCGTGCGGCTGCTGGAGATGGCGGACGCGATGGATATGTTCTGCCA
AGGGTTGGTTTGCGCATTCACAGTTCTCCGCAAGAATTGATTGGCTCCAATTCTTGGAGTGGTGAATCCG
TTAGCGAGGTGCCGCCGGCTTCCATTCAGGTCGAGGTGGCCCGGCTCCATGCACCGCGACGCAACGCGGG
GAGGCAGACAAGGTATAGGGCGGCGCCTACAATCCATGCCAACCCGTTCCATGTGCTCGCCGAGGCGGCA
TAAATCGCCGTGACGATCAGCGGTCCAATGATCGAAGTTAGGCTGGTAAGAGCCGCGAGCGATCCTTGAA
GCTGTCCCTGATGGTCGTCATCTACCTGCCTGGACAGCATGGCCTGCAACGCGGGCATCCCGATGCCGCC
GGAAGCGAGAAGAATCATAATGGGGAAGGCCATCCAGCCTCGCGTCGCGAACGCCAGCAAGACGTAGCCC
AGCGCGTCGGCCGCCATGCCGGCGATAATGGCCTGCTTCTCGCCGAAACGTTTGGTGGCGGGACCAGTGA
CGAAGGCTTGAGCGAGGGCGTGCAAGATTCCGAATACCGCAAGCGACAGGCCGATCATCGTCGCGCTCCA
GCGAAAGCGGTCCTCGCCGAAAATGACCCAGAGCGCTGCCGGCACCTGTCCTACGAGTTGCATGATAAAG
AAGACAGTCATAAGTGCGGCGACGATAGTCATGCCCCGCGCCCACCGGAAGGAGCTGACTGGGTTGAAGG
CTCTCAAGGGCATCGGTCGACGCTCTCCCTTATGCGACTCCTGCATTAGGAAGCAGCCCAGTAGTAGGTT
GAGGCCGTTGAGCACCGCCGCCGCAAGGAATGGTGCATGCAAGGAGATGGCGCCCAACAGTCCCCCGGCC
ACGGGGCCTGCCACCATACCCACGCCGAAACAAGCGCTCATGAGCCCGAAGTGGCGAGCCCGATCTTCCC
CATCGGTGATGTCGGCGATATAGGCGCCAGCAACCGCACCTGTGGCGCCGGTGATGCCGGCCACGATGCG
TCCGGCGTAGAGGATCTTCCATACCTACCAGTTCTGCGCCTGCAGCAATGGCAACAACGTTGCCCGGATC
GTGGCATCACCGAACCGCGCCGTGCGCGGGTCGTCGGTGAGCCAGAGTTTCAGCAGGCCGCCCAGGCGGC
CCAGGTCGCCATTGATGCGGGCCAGCTCGCGGACGTGCTCATAGTCCACGACGCCCGTGATTTTGTAGCC
CTGGCCGACGGCCAGCAGGTAGGCCGACAGGCTCATGCCGGCCGCCGCCGCCTTTTCCTCAATCGCTCTT
CGTTCGTCTGGAAGGCAGTACACCTTGATAGGTGGGCTGCCCTTCCTGGTTGGCTTGGTTTCATCAGCCA
TCCGCTTGCCCTCATCTGTTACGCCGGCGGTAGCCGGCCAGCCTCGCAGAGCAGGATTCCCGTTGAGCAC
CGCCAGGTGCGAATAAGGGACAGTGAAGAAGGAACACCCGCTCGCGGGTGGGCCTACTTCACCTATCCTG
CCCGGCTGACGCCGTTGGATACACCAAGGAAAGTCTACACGAACCCTTTGGCAAAATCCTGTATATCGTG
CGAAAAAGGATGGATATACCGAAAAAATCGCTATAATGACCCCGAAGCAGGGTTATGCAGCGGAAAAGCG
CTGCTTCCCTGCTGTTTTGTGGAATATCTACCGACTGGAAACAGGCAAATGCAGGAAATTACTGAACTGA
GGGGACAGGCGAGAGACGATGCCAAAGAGCTACACCGACGAGCTGGCCGAGTGGGTTGAATCCCGCGCGG
CCAAGAAGCGCCGGCGTGATGAGGCTGCGGTTGCGTTCCTGGCGGTGAGGGCGGATGTCGAGGCGGCGTT
AGCGTCCGGCTATGCGCTCGTCACCATTTGGGAGCACATGCGGGAAACGGGGAAGGTCAAGTTCTCCTAC
GAGACGTTCCGCTCGCACGCCAGGCGGCACATCAAGGCCAAGCCCGCCGATGTGCCCGCACCGCAGGCCA
AGGCTGCGGAACCCGCGCCGGCACCCAAGACGCCGGAGCCACGGCGGCCGAAGCAGGGGGGCAAGGCTGA
AAAGCCGGCCCCCGCTGCGGCCCCGACCGGCTTCACCTTCAACCCAACACCGGACAAAAAGGATCGGCGT
TGCCATAGTCGATTTTCTTCAAATAGCGCCGAGCTTTGTCATCACCAATTTCCTTTGCAAATAGCTCATA
CACCCAAACAGTAGAATTCCCCGGATCCGTCGACCTGCAGAAAGGCAGGCCGGGCCGTGGTGGCCACGGC
CTCTAGGCCAGATCCAGCGGCATCTGGGTTAGTCGAGCGCGGGCCGCTTCCCATGTCTCACCAGGGCGAG
CCTGTTTCGCGATCTCAGCATCTGAAATCTTCCCGGCCTTGCGCTTCGCTGGGGCCTTACCCACCGCCTT
GGCGGGCTTCTTCGGTCCAAAACTGAACAACAGATGTGTGACCTTGCGCCCGGTCTTTCGCTGCGCCCAC
TCCACCTGTAGCGGGCTGTGCTCGTTGATCTGCGTCACGGCTGGATCAAGCACTCGCAACTTGAAGTCCT
TGATCGAGGGATACCGGCCTTCCAGTTGAAACCACTTTCGCAGCTGGTCAATTTCTATTTCGCGCTGGCC
GATGCTGTCCCATTGCATGAGCAGCTCGTAAAGCCTGATCGCGTGGGTGCTGTCCATCTTGGCCACGTCA
GCCAAGGCGTATTTGGTGAACTGTTTGGTGAGTTCCGTCAGGTACGGCAGCATGTCTTTGGTGAACCTGA
GTTCTACACGGCCCTCACCCTCCCGGTAGATGATTGTTTGCACCCAGCCGGTAATCATCACACTCGGTCT
TTTCCCCTTGCCATTGGGCTCTTGGGTTAACCGGACTTCCCGCCGTTTCAGGCGCAGGGCCGCTTCTTTG
AGCTGGTTGTAGGAAGATTCGATAGGGACACCCGCCATCGTCGCTATGTCCTCCGCCGTCACTGAATACA
TCACTTCATCGGTGACAGGCTCGCTCCTCTTCACCTGGCTAATACAGGCCAGAACGATCCGCTGTTCCTG
AACACTGAGGCGATACGCGGCCTCGACCAGGGCATTGCTTTTGTAAACCATTGGGGGTGAGGCCACGTTC
GACATTCCTTGTGTATAAGGGGACACTGTATCTGCGTCCCACAATACAACAAATCCGTCCCTTTACAACA
ACAAATCCGTCCCTTCTTAACAACAAATCCGTCCCTTAATGGCAACAAATCCGTCCCTTTTTAAACTCTA
CAGGCCACGGATTACGTGGCCTGTAGACGTCCTAAAAGGTTTAAAAGGGAAAAGGAAGAAAAGGGTGGAA
ACGCAAAAAACGCACCACTACGTGGCCCCGTTGGGGCCGCATTTGTGCCCCTGAAGGGGCGGGGGAGGCG
TCTGGGCAATCCCCGTTTTACCAGTCCCCTATCGCCGCCTGAGAGGGCGCAGGAAGCGAGTAATCAGGGT
ATCGAGGCGGATTCACCCTTGGCGTCCAACCAGCGGCACCAGCGGCGCCTGAGAGGCCTACAGAGCGGTT
GGACACCAAGGGGAGGGGCTAAGACCGGTTTATCAGTCCCCTTTCCCTCGTTTCTTTCCAACGCGATAGC
CCAGCAAGGCCGCCACCGTTGCCACCGTCACCCCAGCAAGCACAGCCAGTGGCGTGTAATTGGGGTCTGA
CGCTCAGTGGAACGAAAACTCACGTTAAGGGATTTTGGTCATGAGATTATCAAAAAGGATCTTCACCTAG
ATCCTTTTAAATTAAAAATGAAGTTTTAAATCAATCTAAAGTATATATGAGTAAACTTGGTCTGACAGTT
ACCAATGCTTAATCAGTGAGGCACCTATCTCAGCGATCTGTCTATTTCGTTCATCCATAGTTGCCTGACT
CCCCGTCGTGTAGATAACTACGATACGGGAGGGCTTACCATCTGGCCCCAGTGCTGCAATGATACCGCGA
GATCCACGCTCACCGGCTCCAGATTTATCAGCAATAAACCAGCCAGCCGGAAGGGCCGAGCGCAGAAGTG
GTCCTGCAACTTTATCCGCCTCCATCCAGTCTATTAATTGTTGCCGGGAAGCTAGAGTAAGTAGTTCGCC
AGTTAATAGTTTGCGCAACGTTGTTGCCATTGCTGCAGGTCGACGGATCCGGGGAATTCTCATGTTTGAC
AGCTTATCATCGACTGCACGGTGCACCAATGCTTCTGGCGTCAGGCAGCCATCGGAAGCTGTGGTATGGC
TGTGCAGGTCGTAAATCACTGCATAATTCGTGTCGCTCAAGGCGCACTCCCGTTCTGGATAATGTTTTTT
GCGCCGACATCATAACGGTTCTGGCAAATATTCTGAAATGAGCTG
