>Addgene plasmid #62546 | pMF230 | addgene partial sequence | sequence record 110014 | pTac-F 5'-cggctcgtataatgtgtgga-3'
ATGGCTGCAGTCTAGAGTCGACAGGAGAAGAAAAAATGAGTAAAGGAGAAGAACTTTTCACTGGAGTTGT
CCCAATTCTTGTTGAATTAGATGGTGATGTTAATGGGCACAAATTTTCTGTCAGTGGAGAGGGTGAAGGT
GATGCAACATACGGAAAACTTACCCTTAAATTTATTTGCACTACTGGAAAACTACCTGTTCCATGGCCAA
CACTTGTCACTACTTTCGCGTATGGTCTTCAATGCTTTGCGAGATACCCAGATCATATGAAACAGCATGA
CTTTTTCAAGAGTGCCATGCCCGAAGGTTATGTACAGGAAAGAACTATATTTTTCAAAGATGACGGGAAC
TACAAGACACGTGCTGAAGTCAAGTTTGAAGGTGATACCCTTGTTAATAGAATCGAGTTAAAAGGTATTG
ATTTTAAAGAAGATGGAAACATTCTTGGACACAAATTGGAATACAACTATAACTCACACAATGTATACAT
CATGGCAGACAAACAAAAGAATGGAATCAAAGTTAACTTCAAAATTAGACACAACATTGAAGATGGAAGC
GTTCAACTAGCAGACCATTATCAACAAAATACTCCAATTGGCGATGGCCCTGTCCTTTTACCAGACAACC
ATTACCTGTCCACACAATCTGCCCTTTCGAAAGATCCCAACGAAAAGAGAGACCACATGGTCCTTCTTGA
GTTTGTAACAGCTGCTGGGATTACACATGGCATGGATGAACTATACAAATAAGCTTGGCTGTTTTGGCGG
ATGAGAGAAGATTTTCAGCCTGATACAGATTAAATCAGAACGCAGAAGCGGTCTGATAAAACAGAATTTG
CCTGGCGGCAGTAGCGCGGTGGTCCCACCTGACCC
